Addgene plasmid #155218: C1-F-tractin-mCherry
Purpose: Monitor global F-actin distribution
Depositing lab: Tobias Meyer. Publication: Membrane-proximal F-actin restricts local membrane protrusions and directs cell migration. Bisaria A, Hayer A, Garbett D, Cohen D, Meyer T. Science. 2020 Jun 12;368(6496):1205-1210. doi: 10.1126/science.aay7794. PubMed 32527825.
Backbone
  Vector backbone: pEGFP-C1
  Backbone manufacturer: Clontech
  Vector type: Mammalian Expression
Growth in bacteria
  Bacterial resistance: Kanamycin, 50 μg/mL
  Growth temperature: 37°C
  Growth strain: DH5alpha
  Copy number: High Copy
Gene/Insert
  Gene/Insert name: F-tractin (aa 9-52 of rat ITPKA) fused to mCherry
  Species: R. norvegicus (rat)
  Entrez Gene: Itpka
  Tag / fusion protein: mCherry (C terminal on insert)
  Cloning method: Gibson Cloning
Terms and licenses: Academic/Nonprofit Terms; Industry Terms: Not Available to Industry
How to cite: C1-F-tractin-mCherry was a gift from Tobias Meyer (Addgene plasmid # 155218 ; http://n2t.net/addgene:155218 ; RRID:Addgene_155218)
