[The description below was written by a language model from this plasmid's Addgene catalogue record and pLannotate feature annotations shown in this document.]
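Description:
C1-F-tractin-mCherry is a mammalian expression plasmid of about 4.8 kb built on the Clontech pEGFP-C1 backbone, in which the original EGFP coding region appears to have been replaced, since no EGFP feature is annotated. It is maintained in E. coli through a high-copy ColE1/pUC-type origin and selected with kanamycin. The resistance gene is the Tn5 aminoglycoside phosphotransferase (NeoR/KanR), which sits downstream of tandem bacterial (bla) and SV40 early promoters and is terminated by the HSV TK polyadenylation signal. This arrangement gives kanamycin resistance in bacteria and can also support G418 selection in mammalian cells. An f1 origin is also present, a standard backbone element that permits single-stranded DNA production.

The payload is driven by the human CMV immediate-early enhancer and promoter and ends at the SV40 polyadenylation signal. It encodes F-tractin, the F-actin-binding peptide comprising residues 9–52 of rat inositol trisphosphate 3-kinase A (ITPKA), fused at its C terminus to the monomeric red fluorescent protein mCherry. The automated annotation matches this short fragment to the mouse orthologue, but the catalogue entry gives rat as the source. The insert was assembled by Gibson cloning. A few small annotated fragments (SV40 large T antigen, ble, bGH poly(A)) are probably backbone remnants or partial matches rather than functional elements.

When transfected into mammalian cells, the fusion protein decorates filamentous actin, making the plasmid a live-cell reporter of global F-actin distribution. According to the record, it was used in a study of how membrane-proximal F-actin affects local membrane protrusions and cell migration.
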