Features (pLannotate 1.2.2; 15 found; start..end, strand, type, name):
     49..352     +  enhancer       CMV enhancer: human cytomegalovirus immediate early enhancer
    353..556     +  promoter       CMV promoter: human cytomegalovirus (CMV) immediate early promoter
    579..615     +  misc_feature   MCS (fragment): multiple cloning site
    619..750     +  CDS            Itpka (fragment): IP3KA_MOUSE - Experimental evidence at protein level: Swiss-Prot protein existence level 1. From Mus musculus (Mouse).
    772..1479    +  CDS            mCherry: mCherry is a basic (constitutively fluorescent) red fluorescent protein published in 2004, derived from Discosoma sp.. It is reported to be a very rapidly-maturing monomer with low acid sensitivity.
   1499..1582    +  CDS            large T antigen (fragment): large T antigen from SV40 (simian virus 40)
   1605..1726    +  polyA_signal   SV40 poly(A) signal: SV40 polyadenylation signal
   1760..2188    -  rep_origin     f1 ori (sequence partly withheld): f1 bacteriophage origin of replication; arrow indicates direction of (+) strand synthesis
   2215..2319    +  promoter       AmpR promoter: bla
   2321..2678    +  promoter       SV40 promoter: SV40 enhancer and early promoter
   2713..3507    +  CDS            NeoR/KanR: aminoglycoside phosphotransferase from Tn5; aph(3')-II (or nptII); confers resistance to neomycin, kanamycin, and G418 (Geneticin®)
   3528..3680    +  CDS            ble (fragment): BLE_KLEPN - Experimental evidence at protein level: Swiss-Prot protein existence level 1. Binding protein with a strong affinity to the bleomycin family of antibiotics. Binds to CL990; an antimitotic-antibiotic compound. From Klebsiella pneumoniae.
   3739..3786    +  polyA_signal   HSV TK poly(A) signal: herpes simplex virus thymidine kinase polyadenylation signal (Cole and Stacy, 1985)
   3877..3893    -  polyA_signal   bGH poly(A) signal (fragment): bovine growth hormone polyadenylation signal
   4115..4703    +  rep_origin     ori: high-copy-number ColE1/pMB1/pBR322/pUC origin of replication
>Addgene plasmid #155218 | C1-F-tractin-mCherry | addgene full sequence | sequence record 310026 | Addgene NGS Result
GTAATCAATTACGGGGTCATTAGTTCATAGCCCATATATGGAGTTCCGCGTTACATAACTTACGGTAAAT
GGCCCGCCTGGCTGACCGCCCAACGACCCCCGCCCATTGACGTCAATAATGACGTATGTTCCCATAGTAA
CGCCAATAGGGACTTTCCATTGACGTCAATGGGTGGAGTATTTACGGTAAACTGCCCACTTGGCAGTACA
TCAAGTGTATCATATGCCAAGTACGCCCCCTATTGACGTCAATGACGGTAAATGGCCCGCCTGGCATTAT
GCCCAGTACATGACCTTATGGGACTTTCCTACTTGGCAGTACATCTACGTATTAGTCATCGCTATTACCA
TGGTGATGCGGTTTTGGCAGTACATCAATGGGCGTGGATAGCGGTTTGACTCACGGGGATTTCCAAGTCT
CCACCCCATTGACGTCAATGGGAGTTTGTTTTGGCACCAAAATCAACGGGACTTTCCAAAATGTCGTAAC
AACTCCGCCCCATTGACGCAAATGGGCGGTAGGCGTGTACGGTGGGAGGTCTATATAAGCAGAGCTGGTT
TAGTGAACCGTCAGATCCGCTAGCGCTACCGGACTCAGATCTCGAGCTCAAGCTTATGGGCATGGCGCGA
CCACGGGGCGCGGGGCCCTGCAGCCCCGGGTTGGAGCGGGCTCCGCGCCGGAGCGTCGGGGAGCTGCGCC
TGCTCTTCGAAGCGCGCTGCGCCGCAGTCGCCGCCGCAGCGGCCGCAGGGTCGGATCCACCGGTCGCCAC
CATGGTGAGCAAGGGCGAGGAGGATAACATGGCCATCATCAAGGAGTTCATGCGCTTCAAGGTGCACATG
GAGGGCTCCGTGAACGGCCACGAGTTCGAGATCGAGGGCGAGGGCGAGGGCCGCCCCTACGAGGGCACCC
AGACCGCCAAGCTGAAGGTGACCAAGGGTGGCCCCCTGCCCTTCGCCTGGGACATCCTGTCCCCTCAGTT
CATGTACGGCTCCAAGGCCTACGTGAAGCACCCCGCCGACATCCCCGACTACTTGAAGCTGTCCTTCCCC
GAGGGCTTCAAGTGGGAGCGCGTGATGAACTTCGAGGACGGCGGCGTGGTGACCGTGACCCAGGACTCCT
CCCTGCAGGACGGCGAGTTCATCTACAAGGTGAAGCTGCGCGGCACCAACTTCCCCTCCGACGGCCCCGT
AATGCAGAAGAAGACCATGGGCTGGGAGGCCTCCTCCGAGCGGATGTACCCCGAGGACGGCGCCCTGAAG
GGCGAGATCAAGCAGAGGCTGAAGCTGAAGGACGGCGGCCACTACGACGCTGAGGTCAAGACCACCTACA
AGGCCAAGAAGCCCGTGCAGCTGCCCGGCGCCTACAACGTCAACATCAAGTTGGACATCACCTCCCACAA
CGAGGACTACACCATCGTGGAACAGTACGAACGCGCCGAGGGCCGCCACTCCACCGGCGGCATGGACGAG
CTGTACAAGTAAAGCGGCCGCGACTCTAGATCATAATCAGCCATACCACATTTGTAGAGGTTTTACTTGC
TTTAAAAAACCTCCCACACCTCCCCCTGAACCTGAAACATAAAATGAATGCAATTGTTGTTGTTAACTTG
TTTATTGCAGCTTATAATGGTTACAAATAAAGCAATAGCATCACAAATTTCACAAATAAAGCATTTTTTT
CACTGCATTCTAGTTGTGGTTTGTCCAAACTCATCAATGTATCTTAAGGCGTAAATTGTAAGCGTTAATA
TTTTGTTAAAATTCGCGTTAAATTTTTGTTAAATCAGCTCATTTTTTAACCAATAGGCCGAAATCGGCAA
AATCCCTTATAAATCAAAAGAATAGACCGAGATAGGGT
[37 nt withheld, positions 1859-1895]
AAAGAACGTGGACTCCAACGTCAAAGG
[49 nt withheld, positions 1923-1971]
T
[91 nt withheld, positions 1973-2063]
G
[124 nt withheld, positions 2065-2188]
CAGGTGGCACTTTTCGGGGAAATGTGCGCGGAACCCCTATTTGTTTATTTTTCTAAATACATTCAAATAT
GTATCCGCTCATGAGACAATAACCCTGATAAATGCTTCAATAATATTGAAAAAGGAAGAGTCCTGAGGCG
GAAAGAACCAGCTGTGGAATGTGTGTCAGTTAGGGTGTGGAAAGTCCCCAGGCTCCCCAGCAGGCAGAAG
TATGCAAAGCATGCATCTCAATTAGTCAGCAACCAGGTGTGGAAAGTCCCCAGGCTCCCCAGCAGGCAGA
AGTATGCAAAGCATGCATCTCAATTAGTCAGCAACCATAGTCCCGCCCCTAACTCCGCCCATCCCGCCCC
TAACTCCGCCCAGTTCCGCCCATTCTCCGCCCCATGGCTGACTAATTTTTTTTATTTATGCAGAGGCCGA
GGCCGCCTCGGCCTCTGAGCTATTCCAGAAGTAGTGAGGAGGCTTTTTTGGAGGCCTAGGCTTTTGCAAA
GATCGATCAAGAGACAGGATGAGGATCGTTTCGCATGATTGAACAAGATGGATTGCACGCAGGTTCTCCG
GCCGCTTGGGTGGAGAGGCTATTCGGCTATGACTGGGCACAACAGACAATCGGCTGCTCTGATGCCGCCG
TGTTCCGGCTGTCAGCGCAGGGGCGCCCGGTTCTTTTTGTCAAGACCGACCTGTCCGGTGCCCTGAATGA
ACTGCAAGACGAGGCAGCGCGGCTATCGTGGCTGGCCACGACGGGCGTTCCTTGCGCAGCTGTGCTCGAC
GTTGTCACTGAAGCGGGAAGGGACTGGCTGCTATTGGGCGAAGTGCCGGGGCAGGATCTCCTGTCATCTC
ACCTTGCTCCTGCCGAGAAAGTATCCATCATGGCTGATGCAATGCGGCGGCTGCATACGCTTGATCCGGC
TACCTGCCCATTCGACCACCAAGCGAAACATCGCATCGAGCGAGCACGTACTCGGATGGAAGCCGGTCTT
GTCGATCAGGATGATCTGGACGAAGAGCATCAGGGGCTCGCGCCAGCCGAACTGTTCGCCAGGCTCAAGG
CGAGCATGCCCGACGGCGAGGATCTCGTCGTGACCCATGGCGATGCCTGCTTGCCGAATATCATGGTGGA
AAATGGCCGCTTTTCTGGATTCATCGACTGTGGCCGGCTGGGTGTGGCGGACCGCTATCAGGACATAGCG
TTGGCTACCCGTGATATTGCTGAAGAGCTTGGCGGCGAATGGGCTGACCGCTTCCTCGTGCTTTACGGTA
TCGCCGCTCCCGATTCGCAGCGCATCGCCTTCTATCGCCTTCTTGACGAGTTCTTCTGAGCGGGACTCTG
GGGTTCGAAATGACCGACCAAGCGACGCCCAACCTGCCATCACGAGATTTCGATTCCACCGCCGCCTTCT
ATGAAAGGTTGGGCTTCGGAATCGTTTTCCGGGACGCCGGCTGGATGATCCTCCAGCGCGGGGATCTCAT
GCTGGAGTTCTTCGCCCACCCTAGGGGGAGGCTAACTGAAACACGGAAGGAGACAATACCGGAAGGAACC
CGCGCTATGACGGCAATAAAAAGACAGAATAAAACGCACGGTGTTGGGTCGTTTGTTCATAAACGCGGGG
TTCGGTCCCAGGGCTGGCACTCTGTCGATACCCCACCGAGACCCCATTGGGGCCAATACGCCCGCGTTTC
TTCCTTTTCCCCACCCCACCCCCCAAGTTCGGGTGAAGGCCCAGGGCTCGCAGCCAACGTCGGGGCGGCA
GGCCCTGCCATAGCCTCAGGTTACTCATATATACTTTAGATTGATTTAAAACTTCATTTTTAATTTAAAA
GGATCTAGGTGAAGATCCTTTTTGATAATCTCATGACCAAAATCCCTTAACGTGAGTTTTCGTTCCACTG
AGCGTCAGACCCCGTAGAAAAGATCAAAGGATCTTCTTGAGATCCTTTTTTTCTGCGCGTAATCTGCTGC
TTGCAAACAAAAAAACCACCGCTACCAGCGGTGGTTTGTTTGCCGGATCAAGAGCTACCAACTCTTTTTC
CGAAGGTAACTGGCTTCAGCAGAGCGCAGATACCAAATACTGTTCTTCTAGTGTAGCCGTAGTTAGGCCA
CCACTTCAAGAACTCTGTAGCACCGCCTACATACCTCGCTCTGCTAATCCTGTTACCAGTGGCTGCTGCC
AGTGGCGATAAGTCGTGTCTTACCGGGTTGGACTCAAGACGATAGTTACCGGATAAGGCGCAGCGGTCGG
GCTGAACGGGGGGTTCGTGCACACAGCCCAGCTTGGAGCGAACGACCTACACCGAACTGAGATACCTACA
GCGTGAGCTATGAGAAAGCGCCACGCTTCCCGAAGGGAGAAAGGCGGACAGGTATCCGGTAAGCGGCAGG
GTCGGAACAGGAGAGCGCACGAGGGAGCTTCCAGGGGGAAACGCCTGGTATCTTTATAGTCCTGTCGGGT
TTCGCCACCTCTGACTTGAGCGTCGATTTTTGTGATGCTCGTCAGGGGGGCGGAGCCTATGGAAAAACGC
CAGCAACGCGGCCTTTTTACGGTTCCTGGCCTTTTGCTGGCCTTTTGCTCACATGTTCTTTCCTGCGTTA
TCCCCTGATTCTGTGGATAACCGTATTACCGCCATGCATTAGTTATTAATA
