>Addgene plasmid #155218 | C1-F-tractin-mCherry | depositor partial sequence | sequence record 300366 | C1-Ftractin-mCherry
CCGCTAGCGCTACCGGACTCAGATCTCGAGCTCAAGCTTATGGGCATGGCGCGACCACGGGGCGCGGGGC
CCTGCAGCCCCGGGTTGGAGCGGGCTCCGCGCCGGAGCGTCGGGGAGCTGCGCCTGCTCTTCGAAGCGCG
CTGCGCCGCAGTCGCCGCCGCAGCGGCCGCAGGGTCGGATCCACCGGTCGCCACCATGGTGAGCAAGGGC
GAGGAGGATAACATGGCCATCATCAAGGAGTTCATGCGCTTCAAGGTGCACATGGAGGGCTCCGTGAACG
GCCACGAGTTCGAGATCGAGGGCGAGGGCGAGGGCCGCCCCTACGAGGGCACCCAGACCGCCAAGCTGAA
GGTGACCAAGGGTGGCCCCCTGCCCTTCGCCTGGGACATCCTGTCCCCTCAGTTCATGTACGGCTCCAAG
GCCTACGTGAAGCACCCCGCCGACATCCCCGACTACTTGAAGCTGTCCTTCCCCGAGGGCTTCAAGTGGG
AGCGCGTGATGAACTTCGAGGACGGCGGCGTGGTGACCGTGACCCAGGACTCCTCCCTGCAGGACGGCGA
GTTCATCTACAAGGTGAAGCTGCGCGGCACCAACTTCCCCTCCGACGGCCCCGTAATGCAGAAGAAGACC
ATGGGCTGGGAGGCCTCCTCCGAGCGGATGTACCCCGAGGACGGCGCCCTGAAGGGCGAGATCAAGCAGA
GGCTGAAGCTGAAGGACGGCGGCCACTACGACGCTGAGGTCAAGACCACCTACAAGGCCAAGAAGCCCGT
GCAGCTGCCCGGCGCCTACAACGTCAACATCAAGTTGGACATCACCTCCCACAACGAGGACTACACCATC
GTGGAACAGTACGAACGCGCCGAGGGCCGCCACTCCACCGGCGGCATGGACGAGCTGTACAAGTAAAGCG
GCCGCGACTCTAGATCATAATCAGCCATACCACATTTGTAGAGGTTTTACTTGCTTTAAAAAACCTCCCA
CACCTCCCCCT
